Addgene plasmid #55418: mCerulean3-ER-5
Purpose: Localization: Endoplasmic Reticulum, Excitation: 433, Emission: 475
Depositing lab: Michael Davidson. Depositing organization: Florida State University, Tallahassee. Publication: An improved cerulean fluorescent protein with enhanced brightness and reduced reversible photoswitching. Markwardt ML, Kremers GJ, Kraft CA, Ray K, Cranfill PJ, Wilson KA, Day RN, Wachter RM, Davidson MW, Rizzo MA. PLoS One. 2011 . 6(3):e17896. 10.1371/journal.pone.0017896 PubMed 21479270.
Backbone
  Vector backbone: mCerulean3
  Backbone size w/o insert (bp): 4750
  Vector type: Mammalian Expression
  Selectable markers: Neomycin (select with G418)
Growth in bacteria
  Bacterial resistance: Kanamycin, 50 μg/mL
  Growth temperature: 37°C
  Growth strain: DH5alpha
  Copy number: High Copy
Gene/Insert
  Gene/Insert name: ER (alt name: NM_004343.3)
  Species: H. sapiens (human)
  Mutation: ER Signal Peptide
  Entrez Gene: CALR (a.k.a. CALR1, CRT, HEL-S-99n, RO, SSA, cC1qR)
  Promoter: CMV
  Tag / fusion protein: mCerulean3 (N terminal on backbone)
  Cloning method: Unknown
  Sequencing primers: 5′ CMV-F; 3′ SV40pA-R
Terms and licenses: Academic/Nonprofit Terms; Industry Terms: Not Available to Industry
Depositor comments: . Excitation = 433; Emission = 475
How to cite: mCerulean3-ER-5 was a gift from Michael Davidson (Addgene plasmid # 55418 ; http://n2t.net/addgene:55418 ; RRID:Addgene_55418)
