[The description below was written by a language model from this plasmid's Addgene catalogue record.]
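Description:
mCerulean3-ER-5 is a mammalian expression plasmid that produces the cyan fluorescent protein mCerulean3 targeted to the endoplasmic reticulum. It is built on an mCerulean3 backbone recorded as about 4.75 kb without the insert, is maintained at high copy in E. coli under kanamycin selection, and carries a neomycin resistance marker that allows G418 selection of transfected mammalian cells. No feature table is provided, so the origin of replication and the exact layout of other backbone elements are not stated. The listed 3′ sequencing primer suggests an SV40 polyadenylation signal downstream of the coding region.

The insert is derived from human calreticulin (CALR), an abundant ER-resident chaperone, and is described as the ER signal peptide rather than the full-length protein. A signal peptide of this type directs the nascent fusion into the ER lumen through co-translational translocation. Expression is driven by the CMV promoter, a strong constitutive promoter in most mammalian cell lines. The record lists mCerulean3 as an N-terminal tag on the backbone, but it does not give the precise order of the fusion, the linker (the "5" in the name may refer to this but is not explained), or whether a C-terminal ER retention motif is present.

The construct serves as an organelle marker for fluorescence microscopy, labelling the ER in live or fixed cells with excitation near 433 nm and emission near 475 nm. mCerulean3 was developed as an improved Cerulean variant with greater brightness and reduced reversible photoswitching, which suits it to multicolour imaging and to use as a cyan donor in FRET experiments.
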