>Addgene plasmid #55418 | mCerulean3-ER-5 | depositor partial sequence | sequence record 85824 | insert sequence
GGCACCAAATCAACGGGACTTTCCAAAATGTCGTAACAACTCCGCCCCATTGACGCAAATGGGCGGTAGG
CGTGTACGGTGGGAGGTCTATATAAGCAGAGCTGGTTTAGTGAACCGTCAGATCCGCTAGCGCCACCATG
CTGCTATCCGTGCCGTTGCTGCTCGGCCTCCTCGGCCTGGCCGTCGCCGCACCGGTCGCCACCATGGTGA
GCAAGGGCGAGGAGCTGTTCACCGGGGTGGTGCCCATCCTGGTCGAGCTGGACGGCGACGTAAACGGCCA
CAAGTTCAGCGTGTCCGGCGAGGGCGAGGGCGATGCCACCTACGGCAAGCTGACCCTGAAGTTCATCTGC
ACCACCGGCAAGCTGCCCGTGCCCTGGCCCACCCTCGTGACCACCCTGAGCTGGGGCGTGCAGTGCTTCG
CCCGCTACCCCGACCACATGAAGCAGCACGACTTCTTCAAGTCCGCCATGCCCGAAGGCTACGTCCAGGA
GCGCACCATCTTCTTCAAGGACGACGGCAACTACAAGACCCGCGCCGAGGTGAAGTTCGAGGGCGACACC
CTGGTGAACCGCATCGAGCTGAAGGGCATCGACTTCAAGGAGGACGGCAACATCCTGGGGCACAAGCTGG
AGTACAACGCCATCCACGGCAACGTCTATATCACCGCCGACAAGCAGAAGAACGGCATCAAGGCCAACTT
CGGCCTCAACTGCAACATCGAGGACGGCAGCGTGCAGCTCGCCGACCACTACCAGCAGAACACCCCCATC
GGCGACGGCCCCGTGCTGCTGCCCGACAACCACTACCTGAGCACCCAGTCCAAGCTGAGCAAAGACCCCA
ACGAGAAGCGCGATCACATGGTCCTGCTGGAGTTCGTGACCGCCGCCGGGATCACTCTCGGCATGGACGA
GCTGTACAAGTCCGGAAAGGACGAGCTGTAAGAATTCTGCAGTCGACGGTACCGCGGGCCCGGGATCCAC
CGGATCTAGATAACTGATCATAATCAGCCATACCACATTTGTAGAGGTTTTACTTGCTTTAAAAAACCTC
CCACACCTCCCCCTG
