>Addgene plasmid #55418 | mCerulean3-ER-5 | addgene partial sequence | sequence record 101492 | EGFP-C 5'-CATGGTCCTGCTGGAGTTCGTG-3'
AGTCCGGAAAGGACGAGCTGTAAGAATTCTGCAGTCGACGGTACCGCGGGCCCGGGATCCACCGGATCTA
GATAACTGATCATAATCAGCCATACCACATTTGTAGAGGTTTTACTTGCTTTAAAAAACCTCCCACACCT
CCCCCTGAACCTGAAACATAAAATGAATGCAATTGTTGTTGTTAACTTGTTTATTGCAGCTTATAATGGT
TACAAATAAAGCAATAGCATCACAAATTTCACAAATAAAGCATTTTTTTCACTGCATTCTAGTTGTGGTT
TGTCCAAACTCATCAATGTATCTTAACGCGTAAATTGTAAGCGTTAATATTTTGTTAAAATTCGCGTTAA
ATTTTTGTTAAATCAGCTCATTTTTTAACCAATAGGCCGAAATCGGCAAAATCCCTTATAAATCAAAAGA
ATAGACCGAGATAGGGT
[37 nt withheld, positions 438-474]
AAAGAACGTGGACTCCAACGTCAAAGG
[49 nt withheld, positions 502-550]
T
[91 nt withheld, positions 552-642]
G
[124 nt withheld, positions 644-767]
CAGGTGGCACTTTTCGGGGAAATGTGCGCGGAACCCCTATTTGTTTATTTTTCTAAATACATTCAAATAT
GTATCCGCTCATGAGACAATAACCCTGATAAATGCTTCAATAATATTGAA
