>Addgene plasmid #55418 | mCerulean3-ER-5 | addgene partial sequence | sequence record 101924 | CMV-F 5'-CGCAAATGGGCGGTAGGCGTG-3'
GCAGAGCTGGTTTAGTGAACCGTCAGATCCGCTAGCGCCACCATGCTGCTATCCGTGCCGTTGCTGCTCG
GCCTCCTCGGCCTGGCCGTCGCCGCACCGGTCGCCACCATGGTGAGCAAGGGCGAGGAGCTGTTCACCGG
GGTGGTGCCCATCCTGGTCGAGCTGGACGGCGACGTAAACGGCCACAAGTTCAGCGTGTCCGGCGAGGGC
GAGGGCGATGCCACCTACGGCAAGCTGACCCTGAAGTTCATCTGCACCACCGGCAAGCTGCCCGTGCCCT
GGCCCACCCTCGTGACCACCCTGAGCTGGGGCGTGCAGTGCTTCGCCCGCTACCCCGACCACATGAAGCA
GCACGACTTCTTCAAGTCCGCCATGCCCGAAGGCTACGTCCAGGAGCGCACCATCTTCTTCAAGGACGAC
GGCAACTACAAGACCCGCGCCGAGGTGAAGTTCGAGGGCGACACCCTGGTGAACCGCATCGAGCTGAAGG
GCATCGACTTCAAGGAGGACGGCAACATCCTGGGGCACAAGCTGGAGTACAACGCCATCCACGGCAACGT
CTATATCACCGCCGACAAGCAGAAGAACGGCATCAAGGCCAACTTCGGCCTCAACTGCAACATCGAGGAC
GGCAGCGTGCAGCTCGCCGACCACTACCAGCAGAACACCCCCATCGGCGACGGCCCCGTGCTGCTGCCCG
ACAACCACTACCTGAGCACCCAGTCCAAGCTGAGCAAAGACCCCAACGAGAAGCGCGATCACATGGTCCT
GCTGGAGTTCGTGACCGCCGCCGGGATCACTCTCGGCATGGACGAGCTGTACAAGTCCGGAAAGGACGAG
CTGTAAGAATTCTGCAGTCGACGGTACCGCGGGCCCGGGATCCACCGGATCTAGATAACTGATCATAATC
AGCCATACCACATTTGTAGAGGTTT
